>Addgene plasmid #103239 | LSB-hsa-miR-141-5p | depositor full sequence | sequence record 195527 | Full Sequence
AATTGAGGGGATAACGCAGGAAAGAACATGTGAGCAAAAGGCCAGCAAAAGGCCAGGAACCGTAAAAAGG
CCGCGTTGCTGGCGTTTTTCCATAGGCTCCGCCCCCCTGACGAGCATCACAAAAATCGACGCTCAAGTCA
GAGGTGGCGAAACCCGACAGGACTATAAAGATACCAGGCGTTTCCCCCTGGAAGCTCCCTCGTGCGCTCT
CCTGTTCCGACCCTGCCGCTTACCGGATACCTGTCCGCCTTTCTCCCTTCGGGAAGCGTGGCGCTTTCTC
ATAGCTCACGCTGTAGGTATCTCAGTTCGGTGTAGGTCGTTCGCTCCAAGCTGGGCTGTGTGCACGAACC
CCCCGTTCAGCCCGACCGCTGCGCCTTATCCGGTAACTATCGTCTTGAGTCCAACCCGGTAAGACACGAC
TTATCGCCACTGGCAGCAGCCACTGGTAACAGGATTAGCAGAGCGAGGTATGTAGGCGGTGCTACAGAGT
TCTTGAAGTGGTGGCCTAACTACGGCTACACTAGAAGAACAGTATTTGGTATCTGCGCTCTGCTGAAGCC
AGTTACCTTCGGAAAAAGAGTTGGTAGCTCTTGATCCGGCAAACAAACCACCGCTGGTAGCGGTGGTTTT
TTTGTTTGCAAGCAGCAGATTACGCGCAGAAAAAAAGGATCTCAAGAAGATCCTTTGATCTTTTCTACGG
GGTCTGACGCTCAGTGGAACGAAAACTCACGTTAAGGGATTTTGGTCATGAGATTATCAAAAAGGATCTT
CACCTAGATCCTTTTAAATTAAAAATGAAGTTTTAAATCAATCTAAAGTATATATGAGTAAACTTGGTCT
GACAGTTACCAATGCTTAATCAGTGAGGCACCTATCTCAGCGATCTGTCTATTTCGTTCATCCATAGTTG
CCTGACTCCCCGTCGTGTAGATAACTACGATACGGGAGGGCTTACCATCTGGCCCCAGTGCTGCAATGAT
ACCGCGAGAACCACGCTCACCGGCTCCAGATTTATCAGCAATAAACCAGCCAGCCGGAAGGGCCGAGCGC
AGAAGTGGTCCTGCAACTTTATCCGCCTCCATCCAGTCTATTAATTGTTGCCGGGAAGCTAGAGTAAGTA
GTTCGCCAGTTAATAGTTTGCGCAACGTTGTTGCCATTGCTACAGGCATCGTGGTGTCACGCTCGTCGTT
TGGTATGGCTTCATTCAGCTCCGGTTCCCAACGATCAAGGCGAGTTACATGATCCCCCATGTTGTGCAAA
AAAGCGGTTAGCTCCTTCGGTCCTCCGATCGTTGTCAGAAGTAAGTTGGCCGCAGTGTTATCACTCATGG
TTATGGCAGCACTGCATAATTCTCTTACTGTCATGCCATCCGTAAGATGCTTTTCTGTGACTGGTGAGTA
CTCAACCAAGTCATTCTGAGAATAGTGTATGCGGCGACCGAGTTGCTCTTGCCCGGCGTCAATACGGGAT
AATACCGCGCCACATAGCAGAACTTTAAAAGTGCTCATCATTGGAAAACGTTCTTCGGGGCGAAAACTCT
CAAGGATCTTACCGCTGTTGAGATCCAGTTCGATGTAACCCACTCGTGCACCCAACTGATCTTCAGCATC
TTTTACTTTCACCAGCGTTTCTGGGTGAGCAAAAACAGGAAGGCAAAATGCCGCAAAAAAGGGAATAAGG
GCGACACGGAAATGTTGAATACTCATACTCTTCCTTTTTCAATATTATTGAAGCATTTATCAGGGTTATT
GTCTCATGAGCGGATACATATTTGAATGTAGCTCCGAATTTCTCGAGGGCTTGTCGACGACGGCGGTCTC
CGTCGTCAGGATCATGAATTCGACCCGCCTGCCACCATGACCGAGTACAAGCCCACGGTGCGCCTCGCCA
CCCGCGACGACGTCCCCCGGGCCGTACGCACCCTCGCCGCCGCGTTCGCCGACTACCCCGCCACGCGCCA
CACCGTCGACCCGGACCGCCACATCGAGCGGGTCACCGAGCTGCAAGAACTCTTCCTCACGCGCGTCGGG
CTCGACATCGGCAAGGTGTGGGTCGCGGACGACGGCGCCGCGGTGGCGGTCTGGACCACGCCGGAGAGCG
TCGAAGCGGGGGCGGTGTTCGCCGAGATCGGCCCGCGCATGGCCGAGTTGAGCGGTTCCCGGCTGGCCGC
GCAGCAACAGATGGAAGGCCTCCTGGCGCCGCACCGGCCCAAGGAGCCCGCGTGGTTCCTGGCCACCGTC
GGCGTCTCGCCCGACCACCAGGGCAAGGGTCTGGGCAGCGCCGTCGTGCTCCCCGGAGTGGAGGCGGCCG
AGCGCGCCGGGGTGCCCGCCTTCCTGGAGACATCCGCGCCCCGCAACCTCCCCTTCTACGAGCGGCTCGG
CTTCACCGTCACCGCCGACGTCGAGGTGCCCGAAGGACCGCGCACCTGGTGCATGACCCGCAAGCCCGGT
GCCTGATACGCGTGAATTCACTCCTCAGGTGCAGGCTGCCTATCAGAAGGTGGTGGCTGGTGTGGCCAAT
GCCCTGGCTCACAAATACCACTGAGATCTTTTTCCCTCTGCCAAAAATTATGGGGACATCATGAAGCCCC
TTGAGCATCTGACTTCTGGCTAATAAAGGAAATTTATTTTCATTGCAATAGTGTGTTGGAATTTTTTGTG
TCTCTCACTCGGAAGGACATATGGGAGGGCAAATCATTTAAAACATCAGAATGAGTATTTGGTTTAGAGT
TTGGCAACATATGCCCATATGCTGGCTGCCATGAACAAAGGTTGGCTATAAAGAGGTCATCAGTATATGA
AACAGCCCCCTGCTGTCCATTCCTTATTCCATAGAAAAGCCTTGACTTGAGGTTAGATTTTTTTTATATT
TTGTTTTGTGTTATTTTTTTCTTTAACATCCCTAAAATTTTCCTTACATGTTTTACTAGCCAGATTTTTC
CTCCTCTCCTGACTACTCCCAGTCATAGCTGTCCCTCTTCTCTTATGGAGATCCCTCGACCTGCAGCCCA
AGCTTGAATTCTCTAGAATTACCCTGTTATCCCTATGCTTGGTTTACCGAGCTCTTATTGGTTTTCAAAC
TTCATTGACTGTGCCCAACGCGCCTGGGAGCTCACGGGGACAGCCCCCCCCCAAAGCCCCCAGGGATGTA
ATTACGTCCCTCCCCCGCTAGGGGGCAGCAGCGAGCCGCCCGGGGCTCCGCTCCGGTCCGGCGCTCCCCC
CGCATCCCCGAGCCGGCAGCGTGCGGGGACAGCCCGGGCACGGGGAAGGTGGCACGGGATCGCTTTCCTC
TGAACGCTTCTCGCTGCTCTTTGAGCCTGCAGACACCTGGGGGGATACGGGGAAAAAGCTAGGCTGAAAG
ACCGGTTCTTAGAATGACACGCGCCTGGGAGCTCACGGGGACAGCCCCCCCCCAAAGCCCCCAGGGATGT
AATTACGTCCCTCCCCCGCTAGGGGGCAGCAGCGAGCCGCCCGGGGCTCCGCTCCGGTCCGGCGCTCCCC
CCGCATCCCCGAGCCGGCAGCGTGCGGGGACAGCCCGGGCACGGGGAAGGTGGCACGGGATCGCTTTCCT
CTGAACGCTTCTCGCTGCTCTTTGAGCCTGCAGACACCTGGGGGGATACGGGGAAAAAGCTAACTTCTGA
GACGACAACTTTGTATAGAAAAGTTGGCTCCGAATTCGCCCTTGACAGCAGAGATCCAGTTTGGTTAATT
AATTGGCTCCGGTGCCCGTCAGTGGGCAGAGCGCACATCGCCCACAGTCCCCGAGAAGTTGTGGGGAGGG
GTCGGCAATTGAACCGGTGCCTAGAGAAGGTGGCGCGGGGTAAACTGGGAAAGTGATGTCGTGTACTGGC
TCCGCCTTTTTCCCGAGGGTGGGGGAGAACCGTATATAAGTGCAGTAGTCGCCGTGAACGTTCTTTTTCG
CAACGGGTTTGCCGCCAGAACACAGGTAAGTGCCGTGTGTGGTTCCCGCGGGCCTGGCCTCTTTACGGGT
TATGGCCCTTGCGTGCCTTGAATTACTTCCACCTGGCTGCAGTACGTGATTCTTGATCCCGAGCTTCGGG
TTGGAAGTGGGTGGGAGAGTTCGAGGCCTTGCGCTTAAGGAGCCCCTTCGCCTCGTGCTTGAGTTGAGGC
CTGGCCTGGGCGCTGGGGCCGCCGCGTGCGAATCTGGTGGCACCTTCGCGCCTGTCTCGCTGCTTTCGAT
AAGTCTCTAGCCATTTAAAATTTTTGATGACCTGCTGCGACGCTTTTTTTCTGGCAAGATAGTCTTGTAA
ATGCGGGCCAAGATCTGCACACTGGTATTTCGGTTTTTGGGGCCGCGGGCGGCGACGGGGCCCGTGCGTC
CCAGCGCACATGTTCGGCGAGGCGGGGCCTGCGAGCGCGGCCACCGAGAATCGGACGGGGGTAGTCTCAA
GCTGGCCGGCCTGCTCTGGTGCCTGGCCTCGCGCCGCCGTGTATCGCCCCGCCCTGGGCGGCAAGGCTGG
CCCGGTCGGCACCAGTTGCGTGAGCGGAAAGATGGCCGCTTCCCGGCCCTGCTGCAGGGAGCTCAAAATG
GAGGACGCGGCGCTCGGGAGAGCGGGCGGGTGAGTCACCCACACAAAGGAAAAGGGCCTTTCCGTCCTCA
GCCGTCGCTTCATGTGACTCCACGGAGTACCGGGCGCCGTCCAGGCACCTCGATTAGTTCTCGAGCTTTT
GGAGTACGTCGTCTTTAGGTTGGGGGGAGGGGTTTTATGCGATGGAGTTTCCCCACACTGAGTGGGTGGA
GACTGAAGTTAGGCCAGCTTGGCACTTGATGTAATTCTCCTTGGAATTTGCCCTTTTTGAGTTTGGATCT
TGGTTCATTCTCAAGCCTCAGACAGTGGTTCAAAGTTTTTTTCTTCCATTTCAGGTGTCGTGAGAAGGGC
GAATTCGACCCAAGTTTGTACAAAAAAGCAGGCTGGATCCAGGTGCCACCATGGTGAGCGAGCTGATTAA
GGAGAACATGCACATGAAGCTGTACATGGAGGGCACCGTGAACAACCACCACTTCAAGTGCACATCCGAG
GGCGAAGGCAAGCCCTACGAGGGCACCCAGACCATGAGAATCAAGGCGGTCGAGGGCGGCCCTCTCCCCT
TCGCCTTCGACATCCTGGCTACCAGCTTCATGTACGGCAGCAAAACCTTCATCAACCACACCCAGGGCAT
CCCCGACTTCTTTAAGCAGTCCTTCCCCGAGGGCTTCACATGGGAGAGAGTCACCACATACGAAGATGGG
GGCGTGCTGACCGCTACCCAGGACACCAGCCTCCAGGACGGCTGCCTCATCTACAACGTCAAGATCAGAG
GGGTGAACTTCCCATCCAACGGCCCTGTGATGCAGAAGAAAACACTCGGCTGGGAGGCCTCCACCGAGAC
ACTGTACCCCGCTGACGGCGGCCTGGAAGGCAGAGCCGACATGGCCCTGAAGCTCGTGGGCGGGGGCCAC
CTGATCTGCAACCTTAAGACCACATACAGATCCAAGAAACCCGCTAAGAACCTCAAGATGCCCGGCGTCT
ACTATGTGGACAGGAGACTGGAAAGAATCAAGGAGGCCGACAAAGAGACATACGTCGAGCAGCACGAGGT
GGCTGTGGCCAGATACTGCGACCTCCCTAGCAAACTGGGGCACAAACTTAATTGAGAATTCTACCACCCA
GCTTTCTTGTACAAAGTGGTACGTCTCAAGACCAGAGGTCTCTGCTTGTTACTGCTCCAACACTGTACTG
GAAGATGTCCAACACTGTACTGGAAGATGTCCAACACTGTACTGGAAGATGTCCAACACTGTACTGGAAG
ATGCAACCAGAAGAGACCTGTGCTTCACTCCTCAGGTGCAGGCTGCCTATCAGAAGGTGGTGGCTGGTGT
GGCCAATGCCCTGGCTCACAAATACCACTGAGATCTTTTTCCCTCTGCCAAAAATTATGGGGACATCATG
AAGCCCCTTGAGCATCTGACTTCTGGCTAATAAAGGAAATTTATTTTCATTGCAATAGTGTGTTGGAATT
TTTTGTGTCTCTCACTCGGAAGGACATATGGGAGGGCAAATCATTTAAAACATCAGAATGAGTATTTGGT
TTAGAGTTTGGCAACATATGCCCATATGCTGGCTGCCATGAACAAAGGTTGGCTATAAAGAGGTCATCAG
TATATGAAACAGCCCCCTGCTGTCCATTCCTTATTCCATAGAAAAGCCTTGACTTGAGGTTAGATTTTTT
TTATATTTTGTTTTGTGTTATTTTTTTCTTTAACATCCCTAAAATTTTCCTTACATGTTTTACTAGCCAG
ATTTTTCCTCCTCTCCTGACTACTCCCAGTCATAGCTGTCCCTCTTCTCTTATGGAGATCCCGAGCGGTG
CGTTTTTATGCTTGTAGTATTGTATAATGTTTTTAAGATCCAAGCTTCTGACCTCTTCTCTTCCTCCCAC
AGGGCCTCGAGACAATTGCATCGATGGTACCAGTGAAAGTCTGCAATGAATTCGAGTTGGCGCGCCTGTC
ATTCTAAATCTCTCTTTCAGCCTAAAGCTTTTTCCCCGTATCCCCCCAGGTGTCTGCAGGCTCAAAGAGC
AGCGAGAAGCGTTCAGAGGAAAGCGATCCCGTGCCACCTTCCCCGTGCCCGGGCTGTCCCCGCACGCTGC
CGGCTCGGGGATGCGGGGGGAGCGCCGGACCGGAGCGGAGCCCCGGGCGGCTCGCTGCTGCCCCCTAGCG
GGGGAGGGACGTAATTACATCCCTGGGGGCTTTGGGAGGGGGCTGTCCCCGTGAGCTCCCAGGCGCGCCT
GTCATTCTAAATCTCTCTTTCAGCCTAAAGCTTTTTCCCCGTATCCCCCCAGGTGTCTGCAGGCTCAAAG
AGCAGCGAGAAGCGTTCAGAGGAAAGCGATCCCGTGCCACCTTCCCCGTGCCCGGGCTGTCCCCGCACGC
TGCCGGCTCGGGGATGCGGGGGGAGCGCCGGACCGGAGCGGAGCCCCGGGCGGCTCGCTGCTGCCCCCTA
GCGGGGGAGGGACGTAATTACATCCCTGGGGGCTTTGGGGGGGGGCTGTCCCCGTGAGCTCCCAGGCGCG
CCAACTCGGTACCGTATCGATGTCGACGTTAACGCTAGTGATATCAACTTTGTATAGAAAAGTTGGCTCC
GAATTCGCCCTTGACAGCAGAGATCCAGTTTGGTTAATTAATTGGCTCCGGTGCCCGTCAGTGGGCAGAG
CGCACATCGCCCACAGTCCCCGAGAAGTTGTGGGGAGGGGTCGGCAATTGAACCGGTGCCTAGAGAAGGT
GGCGCGGGGTAAACTGGGAAAGTGATGTCGTGTACTGGCTCCGCCTTTTTCCCGAGGGTGGGGGAGAACC
GTATATAAGTGCAGTAGTCGCCGTGAACGTTCTTTTTCGCAACGGGTTTGCCGCCAGAACACAGGTAAGT
GCCGTGTGTGGTTCCCGCGGGCCTGGCCTCTTTACGGGTTATGGCCCTTGCGTGCCTTGAATTACTTCCA
CCTGGCTGCAGTACGTGATTCTTGATCCCGAGCTTCGGGTTGGAAGTGGGTGGGAGAGTTCGAGGCCTTG
CGCTTAAGGAGCCCCTTCGCCTCGTGCTTGAGTTGAGGCCTGGCCTGGGCGCTGGGGCCGCCGCGTGCGA
ATCTGGTGGCACCTTCGCGCCTGTCTCGCTGCTTTCGATAAGTCTCTAGCCATTTAAAATTTTTGATGAC
CTGCTGCGACGCTTTTTTTCTGGCAAGATAGTCTTGTAAATGCGGGCCAAGATCTGCACACTGGTATTTC
GGTTTTTGGGGCCGCGGGCGGCGACGGGGCCCGTGCGTCCCAGCGCACATGTTCGGCGAGGCGGGGCCTG
CGAGCGCGGCCACCGAGAATCGGACGGGGGTAGTCTCAAGCTGGCCGGCCTGCTCTGGTGCCTGGCCTCG
CGCCGCCGTGTATCGCCCCGCCCTGGGCGGCAAGGCTGGCCCGGTCGGCACCAGTTGCGTGAGCGGAAAG
ATGGCCGCTTCCCGGCCCTGCTGCAGGGAGCTCAAAATGGAGGACGCGGCGCTCGGGAGAGCGGGCGGGT
GAGTCACCCACACAAAGGAAAAGGGCCTTTCCGTCCTCAGCCGTCGCTTCATGTGACTCCACGGAGTACC
GGGCGCCGTCCAGGCACCTCGATTAGTTCTCGAGCTTTTGGAGTACGTCGTCTTTAGGTTGGGGGGAGGG
GTTTTATGCGATGGAGTTTCCCCACACTGAGTGGGTGGAGACTGAAGTTAGGCCAGCTTGGCACTTGATG
TAATTCTCCTTGGAATTTGCCCTTTTTGAGTTTGGATCTTGGTTCATTCTCAAGCCTCAGACAGTGGTTC
AAAGTTTTTTTCTTCCATTTCAGGTGTCGTGAGAAGGGCGAATTCGACCCAAGTTTGTACAAAAAAGCAG
GCTCGCCACCATGGTGAGCAAGGGCGAGGAGCTGTTCACCGGGGTGGTGCCCATCCTGGTCGAGCTGGAC
GGCGACGTAAACGGCCACAAGTTCAGCGTGAGGGGCGAGGGCGAGGGCGATGCCACCAACGGCAAGCTGA
CCCTGAAGTTCATCTGCACCACCGGCAAGCTGCCCGTGCCCTGGCCCACCCTCGTGACCACCCTGAGCCA
CGGCGTGCAGTGCTTCGCCCGCTACCCCGACCACATGAAGCAGCACGACTTCTTCAAGTCCGCCATGCCC
GAAGGCTACGTCCAGGAGCGCACCATCTTCTTCAAGGACGACGGCACCTACAAGACCCGCGCCGAGGTGA
AGTTCGAGGGCGACACCCTAGTGAACCGCATCGAGCTGAAGGGCGTCGACTTCAAGGAGGACGGCAACAT
CCTGGGGCACAAGCTGGAGTACAACTTCAACAGCCACAACATCTATATCATGGCCGTCAAGCAGAAGAAC
GGCATCAAGGTGAACTTCAAGATCCGCCACAACGTGGAGGACGGCAGCGTGCAGCTCGCCGACCACTACC
AGCAGAACACCCCCATCGGCGACGGCCCCGTGCTGCTGCCCGACAGCCACTACCTGAGCACCCAGTCCGT
GCTGAGCAAAGACCCCAACGAGAAGCGCGATCACATGGTCCTGCTGGAGTTCCGCACCGCCGCCGGGATC
ACTCTCGGCATGGACGAGCTGTACAAGTAATACCACCCAGCTTTCTTGTACAAAGTGGTACGCGTGAATT
CACTCCTCAGGTGCAGGCTGCCTATCAGAAGGTGGTGGCTGGTGTGGCCAATGCCCTGGCTCACAAATAC
CACTGAGATCTTTTTCCCTCTGCCAAAAATTATGGGGACATCATGAAGCCCCTTGAGCATCTGACTTCTG
GCTAATAAAGGAAATTTATTTTCATTGCAATAGTGTGTTGGAATTTTTTGTGTCTCTCACTCGGAAGGAC
ATATGGGAGGGCAAATCATTTAAAACATCAGAATGAGTATTTGGTTTAGAGTTTGGCAACATATGCCCAT
ATGCTGGCTGCCATGAACAAAGGTTGGCTATAAAGAGGTCATCAGTATATGAAACAGCCCCCTGCTGTCC
ATTCCTTATTCCATAGAAAAGCCTTGACTTGAGGTTAGATTTTTTTTATATTTTGTTTTGTGTTATTTTT
TTCTTTAACATCCCTAAAATTTTCCTTACATGTTTTACTAGCCAGATTTTTCCTCCTCTCCTGACTACTC
CCAGTCATAGCTGTCCCTCTTCTCTTATGGAGATCCCTCGACCTGCAGCCCAAGCTTGGCGTAATCATGG
TCATAGCTGTTTCCTGTGTGAAATTGTTATCCGCTCACAATTCCACACAACATACGAGCCGGAAGCATAA
AGTGTAAAGCCTGGGGTGCCTAATGAGTGAGCTAACTCACATTAATTGCGTTGCGCTCACTGCCCGCTTT
CCAGTCGGGAAACCTGTCGTGCCAGCGGATCGACAGTACTAAGCTTGGTCTAATACCCAATCTCTCGTCT
TATCCAGATGTTTTATACGCCTCTGGCCCGTGTCTCAAAATCTCTGATGTTACATTGCACAAGATAAAAT
AATATCATCATGAACAATAAAACTGTCTGCTTACATAAACAGTAATACAAGGGGTGTTATGAGCCATATT
CAACGGGAAACGTCGAGGCCGCGATTAAATTCCAACATGGATGCTGATTTATATGGGTATAAATGGGCTC
GCGATAATGTCGGGCAATCAGGTGCGACAATCTATCGCTTGTATGGGAAGCCCGATGCGCCAGAGTTGTT
TCTGAAACATGGCAAAGGTAGCGTTGCCAATGATGTTACAGATGAGATGGTCAGACTAAACTGGCTGACG
GAATTTATGCCTCTTCCGACCATCAAGCATTTTATCCGTACTCCTGATGATGCATGGTTACTCACCACTG
CGATCCCCGGAAAAACAGCATTCCAGGTATTAGAAGAATATCCTGATTCAGGTGAAAATATTGTTGATGC
GCTGGCAGTGTTCCTGCGCCGGTTGCATTCGATTCCTGTTTGTAATTGTCCTTTTAACAGCGATCGCGTA
TTTCGTCTCGCTCAGGCGCAATCACGAATGAATAACGGTTTGGTTGATGCGAGTGATTTTGATGACGAGC
GTAATGGCTGGCCTGTTGAACAAGTCTGGAAAGAAATGCATAAACTTTTGCCATTCTCACCGGATTCAGT
CGTCACTCATGGTGATTTCTCACTTGATAACCTTATTTTTGACGAGGGGAAATTAATAGGTTGTATTGAT
GTTGGACGAGTCGGAATCGCAGACCGATACCAGGATCTTGCCATCCTATGGAACTGCCTCGGTGAGTTTT
CTCCTTCATTACAGAAACGGCTTTTTCAAAAATATGGTATTGATAATCCTGATATGAATAAATTGCAGTT
TCATTTGATGCTCGATGAGTTTTTCTAATCAGAATTGGTTAATTGGTTGTAACACTGGCAGAGCATTACG
CTGACTTGACGGGACGGCGCAAGCTCATGACCAAAATCCCTTAACGTGAGTTACGCGTCGTTCCACTGAG
CGTCAGAGGTATCACTAGTATTACAGAGGTAAGTTATAACAGTCGCCTAACCC
Features (pLannotate 1.2.2; 28 found; start..end, strand, type, name):
     87..675     -  rep_origin     ori: high-copy-number ColE1/pMB1/pBR322/pUC origin of replication
    846..1706    -  CDS            AmpR: β-lactamase; bla; confers resistance to ampicillin, carbenicillin, and related antibiotics
   1707..1778    -  promoter       AmpR promoter: bla
   1857..2456    +  CDS            PuroR: puromycin N-acetyltransferase; pac from Streptomyces alboniger; confers resistance to puromycin
   2461..2541    +  CDS            HBB (fragment): HBB_PONPY - Experimental evidence at transcript level: Swiss-Prot protein existence level 2. Involved in oxygen transport from the lung to the various peripheral tissues. From Pongo pygmaeus (Bornean orangutan).
   2612..2667    +  polyA_signal   β-globin poly(A) signal: rabbit β-globin polyadenylation signal (Gil and Proudfoot, 1987)
   3646..3666    +  protein_bind   attB4: mutant version of attB; core recombination site for the Gateway® BP reaction BP Clonase™
   3734..3945    +  promoter       EF-1α core promoter: core promoter for human elongation factor EF-1α
   3946..4884    +  intron         EF-1α intron A: intron upstream of the start codon of human EF-1α
   4911..4931    +  protein_bind   attB1: mutant version of attB; core recombination site for the Gateway® BP reaction BP Clonase™
   4951..5646    +  CDS            mKate2: mKate2 is a basic (constitutively fluorescent) red fluorescent protein published in 2009, derived from Entacmaea quadricolor. It is reported to be a rapidly-maturing monomer with moderate acid sensitivity.
   5666..5690    -  protein_bind   attB2: mutant version of attB; recombination site for the Gateway® BP reaction BP Clonase™
   5834..5908    +  CDS            HBB (fragment): HBB_PONPY - Experimental evidence at transcript level: Swiss-Prot protein existence level 2. Involved in oxygen transport from the lung to the various peripheral tissues. From Pongo pygmaeus (Bornean orangutan).
   5979..6034    +  polyA_signal   β-globin poly(A) signal: rabbit β-globin polyadenylation signal (Gil and Proudfoot, 1987)
   6418..6443    +  misc_feature   SA: splice acceptor site
   7115..7135    +  protein_bind   attB4: mutant version of attB; core recombination site for the Gateway® BP reaction BP Clonase™
   7203..7414    +  promoter       EF-1α core promoter: core promoter for human elongation factor EF-1α
   7415..8353    +  intron         EF-1α intron A: intron upstream of the start codon of human EF-1α
   8380..8400    +  protein_bind   attB1: mutant version of attB; core recombination site for the Gateway® BP reaction BP Clonase™
   8411..9127    +  CDS            EBFP2: EBFP2 is a basic (constitutively fluorescent) blue fluorescent protein published in 2007, derived from Aequorea victoria. It is reported to be a rapidly-maturing monomer with moderate acid sensitivity.
   9135..9159    -  protein_bind   attB2: mutant version of attB; recombination site for the Gateway® BP reaction BP Clonase™
   9163..9243    +  CDS            HBB (fragment): HBB_PONPY - Experimental evidence at transcript level: Swiss-Prot protein existence level 2. Involved in oxygen transport from the lung to the various peripheral tissues. From Pongo pygmaeus (Bornean orangutan).
   9314..9369    +  polyA_signal   β-globin poly(A) signal: rabbit β-globin polyadenylation signal (Gil and Proudfoot, 1987)
   9752..9774    -  protein_bind   lac operator (fragment): The lac repressor binds to the lac operator to inhibit transcription in E. coli. This inhibition can be relieved by adding lactose or isopropyl-β-D-thiogalactopyranoside (IPTG). lac repressor encoded by lacI
   9778..9808    -  promoter       lac promoter: promoter for the E. coli lac operon
   9823..9844    -  protein_bind   CAP binding site: CAP binding activates transcription in the presence of cAMP. E. coli catabolite activator protein
   9857..9896    -  CDS            lacI (fragment): lac repressor; lacI; The lac repressor binds to the lac operator to inhibit transcription in E. coli. This inhibition can be relieved by adding lactose or isopropyl-β-D-thiogalactopyranoside (IPTG).
  10069..10878   +  CDS            KanR: aminoglycoside phosphotransferase; aph(3')-Ia; confers resistance to kanamycin in bacteria or G418 (Geneticin®) in eukaryotes
