[The description below was written by a language model from this plasmid's Addgene catalogue record and pLannotate feature annotations shown in this document.]
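Description:
LSB-hsa-miR-141-5p is an 11 kb mammalian expression plasmid built on the Low Sensor Backbone (LSB) and designed as a two-colour fluorescent sensor of microRNA activity. It is propagated in E. coli from a high-copy ColE1/pUC-type origin. It carries both a β-lactamase (AmpR) and an aminoglycoside phosphotransferase (KanR) gene, so it is selected with ampicillin and kanamycin together. A small lac promoter/operator remnant also lies in the bacterial portion of the backbone.

The payload consists of two parallel transcription units of matching design. Each uses the human EF-1α core promoter with its intron A, a fluorescent protein coding sequence flanked by Gateway attB1/attB2 scars (with attB4 upstream of the promoter), and a rabbit β-globin 3′ region with its polyadenylation signal. The first unit expresses the red protein mKate2. According to the record, it carries a target site for human miR-141-5p in its 3′ UTR; the feature table does not annotate this site, though there is an unannotated gap between attB2 and the β-globin segment. The second unit expresses EBFP2 without the target and serves as an internal reference. When miR-141-5p is active in a transfected cell, mKate2 output falls relative to EBFP2, so the red-to-blue ratio reports miRNA-mediated repression independently of plasmid dose.

A puromycin N-acetyltransferase gene with its own β-globin poly(A) signal allows selection in mammalian cells, although no promoter for it is annotated. The depositor notes that the repeated poly(A) elements make the plasmid inherently unstable. Small insertions flanking the puromycin coding region also differ from the deposited sequence, reportedly without affecting selection.
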