Addgene plasmid #103239: LSB-hsa-miR-141-5p
Purpose: Used to sense miRNA activity using fluorescence based tools. hsa-miR-141-5p target in 3' UTR of of mKate. miRNA activity can be measured by the repression of mKate2 relative to EBFP2 fluorescent proteins . Plasmid is inherently unstable; please see Depositor Comments
Depositing lab: Ron Weiss. Depositing organization: Massachusetts Institute of Technology. Publication: A mixed antagonistic/synergistic miRNA repression model enables accurate predictions of multi-input miRNA sensor activity. Gam JJ, Babb J, Weiss R. Nat Commun. 2018 Jun 22;9(1):2430. doi: 10.1038/s41467-018-04575-0. PubMed 29934631.
Backbone
  Vector backbone: Low Sensor Backbone (LSB)
  Vector type: Mammalian Expression, Synthetic Biology
Growth in bacteria
  Bacterial resistance: Ampicillin and Kanamycin, 100 & 50 μg/mL
  Growth temperature: 30°C
  Growth strain: NEB Stable
  Copy number: High Copy
Gene/Insert
  Gene/Insert name: hsa-miR-141-5p target
  Species: H. sapiens (human)
  Entrez Gene: MIR141 (a.k.a. MIRN141, mir-141)
  Promoter: EF-1a
  Cloning method: Gibson Cloning
Terms and licenses: Academic/Nonprofit Terms; Industry Terms: Not Available to Industry
Depositor comments: Please note that this plasmid is inherently unstable due to a repeating poly A element. We recommend performing a diagnostic digest on multiple colonies upon receipt. The depositors would like to note the presence of several discrepancies between the depositor sequence and physical plasmid sequence. In particular, the sequences upstream and downstream of the puromycin coding region have 10 bp insertions which do not affect the ability to perform puromycin selection. The sequences for those regions within the physical plasmids are as follows: Upstream of Puro: GAATTCGACCGCCTGTCTCAAGGTGCCACC; Downstream of Puro: GCTTTGAGACTACGCGTGAATTCACTCCTC.
How to cite: LSB-hsa-miR-141-5p was a gift from Ron Weiss (Addgene plasmid # 103239 ; http://n2t.net/addgene:103239 ; RRID:Addgene_103239)
