>Addgene plasmid #103239 | LSB-hsa-miR-141-5p | depositor partial sequence | sequence record 195528 | hsa-miR-141-5p target
TCCAACACTGTACTGGAAGATG
