>Addgene plasmid #103239 | LSB-hsa-miR-141-5p | addgene partial sequence | sequence record 213072 | mKate2-F 5'-ACCCGCTAAGAACCTCAAGA-3'
CAAAGAGACATACGTCGAGCAGCACGAGGTGGCTGTGGCCAGATACTGCGACCTCCCTAGCAAACTGGGG
CACAAACTTAATTGAGAATTCTACCACCCAGCTTTCTTGTACAAAGTGGTACGTCTCAAGACCAGAGGTC
TCTGCTTGTTACTGCTCCAACACTGTACTGGAAGATGTCCAACACTGTACTGGAAGATGTCCAACACTGT
ACTGGAAGATGTCCAACACTGTACTGGAAGATGCAACCAGAAGAGACCTGTGCTTCACTCCTCAGGTGCA
GGCTGCCTATCAGAAGGTGGTGGCTGGTGTGGCCAATGCCCTGGCTCACAAATACCACTGAGATCTTTTT
CCCTCTGCCAAAAATTATGGGGACATCATGAAGCCCCTTGAGCATCTGACTTCTGGCTAATAAAGGAAAT
TTATTTTCATTGCAATAGTGTGTTGGAATTTTTTGTGTCTCTCACTCGGAAGGACATATGGGAGGGCAAA
TCATTTAAAACATCAGAATGAGTATTTGGTTTAGAGTTTGGCAACATATGCCCATATGCTGGCTGCCATG
AACAAAGGTTGGCTATAAAGAGGTCATCAGTATATGAAACAGCCCCCTGCTGTCCATTCCTTATTCCATA
GAAAAGCCTT
